Addgene plasmid #53816: DSCR4_pCSdest
Depositing lab: Roger Reeves. Depositing organization: Johns Hopkins University and School of Medicine. Publication: Survey of Human Chromosome 21 Gene Expression Effects on Early Development in Danio rerio. Edie S, Zaghloul NA, Leitch CC, Klinedinst DK, Lebron J, Thole JF, McCallion AS, Katsanis N, Reeves RH. G3 (Bethesda). 2018 Jul 2;8(7):2215-2223. doi: 10.1534/g3.118.200144. PubMed 29760202.
Backbone
  Vector backbone: pCSDest
  Backbone manufacturer: Lawson Lab (Addgene Plasmid 22423)
  Backbone size w/o insert (bp): 4095
  Vector type: Mammalian Expression
Growth in bacteria
  Bacterial resistance: Ampicillin, 100 μg/mL
  Growth temperature: 37°C
  Growth strain: Top10
  Copy number: High Copy
Gene/Insert
  Gene/Insert name: DSCR4
  Species: H. sapiens (human)
  Insert size (bp): 357
  Entrez Gene: DSCR4 (a.k.a. DCRB, DSCRB)
  Promoter: SP6 and CMV
  Cloning method: Gateway Cloning
  Sequencing primers: 5′ CMV-F; 3′ EBV-Rev
Terms and licenses: Academic/Nonprofit Terms; Industry Terms
Depositor comments: NM_005867
How to cite: DSCR4_pCSdest was a gift from Roger Reeves (Addgene plasmid # 53816 ; http://n2t.net/addgene:53816 ; RRID:Addgene_53816)
