[The description below was written by a language model from this plasmid's Addgene catalogue record.]
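Description:
DSCR4_pCSdest is an expression clone in which the human DSCR4 gene (Down syndrome critical region 4, also known as DCRB or DSCRB) has been moved by Gateway recombination into the pCSDest destination vector. The backbone is about 4.1 kb without insert and is catalogued as a mammalian expression vector. The insert is 357 bp, and the depositor's comment points to a RefSeq mRNA entry as its reference sequence. The plasmid is maintained in E. coli as a high-copy plasmid under ampicillin selection. No feature table accompanies the record, so the replication origin, polyadenylation signal, recombination site scars and any epitope tags are not documented here, and no tag or fusion partner is listed.

The record gives two promoters upstream of the insert, CMV and SP6. The CMV promoter drives RNA polymerase II transcription when the plasmid DNA is introduced into vertebrate cells. The SP6 phage promoter allows in vitro transcription of the insert, typically to produce synthetic mRNA for microinjection into embryos. This dual arrangement lets the same clone serve for transfection-based expression and for RNA-based overexpression.

The associated publication is a survey of how human chromosome 21 genes affect early development in zebrafish (Danio rerio). This suggests the construct is one of a set of chromosome 21 clones in the same vector, made to test the developmental effects of overexpressing individual genes relevant to trisomy 21. The record does not say whether DNA or transcribed RNA was the delivered form for this particular clone.
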