>Addgene plasmid #53816 | DSCR4_pCSdest | addgene partial sequence | sequence record 94763 | CMV-F 5'-CGCAAATGGGCGGTAGGCGTG-3'
CCNNNNNNNNNNNNNNNTAGCATGCTCGTTTAGGGAACCGCCATTCTGCCTGGGGACGTCGGAGCAAGCT
TGATTTAGGTGACACTATAGAATACAAGCTACTTGTTCTTTTTGCAGGATCCCATCGATTCGAATTCAAG
GATCACAAGTTTGTACAAAAAAGCAGGCACCATGTCGTTAATCATCTTGACGAGAGATGATGAACCCCGG
ATATTTACCCCAGACAGTGATGCCGCTTCACCAGCATTGCACTCTACTTCCCCGCTTCCTGATCCTGCCT
CAGCTTCTCCTCTCCACAGAGAAGAAAAAATTCTGCCTAAAGTCTGCAACATCGTTTCCTGCCTGAGTTT
CAGCCTGCCAGCTTCTCCTACGGATTCTGGACTTGCCAGCCCCACAATCATAACCAGAGAGGGGCAGCAA
TTTTGGGCAAAATGTCTGATTTGGAAATACCAACTTTACCTCCATGGGCTCCACAAGAAATCAGATGGGA
GAAGGGACAAGCAGATAAGCGCAAGCCCATCAACCTAGAACCCAGCTTTCTTGTACAAAGTGGTGATCCT
CTCGAGCCTCTAGAACTATAGTGAGTCGTATTACGTANATCCAGACATGATAAGATACATTGATGAGTTT
GGACAAACCACAACTANAATGCANTGAAAAAAATGCTTTATTTGTGAAATTTGTGATGCTATTGCTTTAT
TTGTAACCATTATAAGCTGCAATAAACAAGTTAACAACAACAATTGCATTCATTTTATGTTTCANGTTCA
NGGGGAGGTGTGGGAGGTTTTTTAATTCGCGGCCGCGGCGCCAATGCATTGGGNCCGGTACCCAGCTTTT
GTTCCCTTTAGTGAGGGTTANTTGCGCGCTTGGCGTAATCATGGNCATANCTGTTTCCTGTGTGAATTGT
TATCCGCTCANATTCCACACAACATACNAGCCGGGANCATAAGTGNAANNCCTGGGGNNCNTNANNGANT
GAGCTAACTCACATTANNNGNGTTGCGCTTCACTGCNCNNCTTTNNNAGGTNNN
