>Addgene plasmid #53816 | DSCR4_pCSdest | addgene partial sequence | sequence record 94992 | EBV-rev 5'-GTGGTTTGTCCAAACTCATC-3'
GACTCACTATAGTTCTAGAGGCTCGAGAGGATCACCACTTTGTACAAGAAAGCTGGGTTCTAGGTTGATG
GGCTTGCGCTTATCTGCTTGTCCCTTCTCCCATCTGATTTCTTGTGGAGCCCATGGAGGTAAAGTTGGTA
TTTCCAAATCAGACATTTTGCCCAAAATTGCTGCCCCTCTCTGGTTATGATTGTGGGGCTGGCAAGTCCA
GAATCCGTAGGAGAAGCTGGCAGGCTGAAACTCAGGCAGGAAACGATGTTGCAGACTTTAGGCAGAATTT
TTTCTTCTCTGTGGAGAGGAGAAGCTGAGGCAGGATCAGGAAGCGGGGAAGTAGAGTGCAATGCTGGTGA
AGCGGCATCACTGTCTGGGGTAAATATCCGGGGTTCATCATCTCTCGTCAAGATGATTAACGACATGGTG
CCTGCTTTTTTGTACAAACTTGTGATCCTTGAATTCGAATCGATGGGATCCTGCAAAAAGAACAAGTAGC
TTGTATTCTATAGTGTCACCTAAATCAAGCTTGCTCCGACGTCCCCAGGCAGAATGGCGGTTCCCTAAAC
GAGCATTGCTTATATAGACCTCCCATTAGGCACGCCTACCGCCCATTTACGTCAATGGAACGCCCATTTG
CGTCATTGCCCCTCCCCATTGACGTCAATGGGGATGTACTTGGCAGCCATCGCGGGCCATTTACCGCCAT
TGACGTC
